>Addgene plasmid #223333 | CP1 | addgene full sequence | sequence record 455591 | Addgene NGS Result
TCAGGCACATCATAGGGGTAGGATCCTGTGCCGGCGTAATCAGGCACGTCATAGGGATACATGCCGCTCC
CTCCGAGCTCCTTGTACAGGTCGTCCATGCCGAGAGTGATCCCGGCGGCGGTCACGAACTCCAGCAGGAC
CATGTGATCGCGCTTCTCGTTGGGGTCTTTGCTCAGGGCGGACTGGGTGCTCAGGTAGTGGTTGTCGGGC
AGCAGCACGGGGCCGTCGCCGATGGGGGTGTTCTGCTGGTAGTGGTCGGCGAGCTGCACGCTGCCGTCCT
CGATGTTGTGGCGGATCTTGAAGTTCACCTTGATGCCGTTCTTCTGCTTGTCGGCCATGATATAGACGTT
GTGGCTGTTGTAGTTGTACTCCAGCTTGTGCCCCAGGATGTTGCCGTCCTCCTTGAAGTCGATGCCCTTC
AGCTCGATGCGGTTCACCAGGGTGTCGCCCTCGAACTTCACCTCGGCGCGGGTCTTGTAGTTGCCGTCGT
CCTTGAAGAAGATGGTGCGCTCCTGGACGTAGCCTTCGGGCATGGCGGACTTGAAGAAGTCGTGCTGCTT
CATGTGGTCGGGGTAGCGGCTGAAGCACTGCACGCCGTAGGTCAGGGTGGTCACGAGGGTGGGCCAGGGC
ACGGGCAGCTTGCCGGTGGTGCAGATGAACTTCAGGGTCAGCTTGCCGTAGGTGGCATCGCCCTCGCCCT
CGCCGGACACGCTGAACTTGTGGCCGTTTACGTCGCCGTCCAGCTCGACCAGGATGGGCACCACCCCGGT
GAACAGCTCCTCGCCCTTGCTCACCATGGTACCGGATCCACTAGTCTTTTCGGCAGACCGCAGACTGATT
TCTCCGCCCATCCAGGGTTTGATAACTCCGTCCTGTTCCAGCAGCAGGGCTCCCTGTTTATCAATCCCCC
GGCTAATCCCGAAAATCTCTTTGTCCCCAATGATCAGCTTCACGGGTCTATTGATGAAGTTATCCAGCTT
CTCCCACCGTGGCAGATATGGAGCCAGGCCTTCCTGCTCGAACAGTTCCAGGGCTGCCCGCAGCTCTCGG
ATCAGCGTAGCGGCCAGAGTATTCCTGTCCAGGTTAATCCCTGCTTCCTGCAGTGTGATCCAGCCCTGAT
TGACCACGCTTTCCTCCACGCGCCTCATAGCCACGTTAATCCCGGCGCCAATGACGATCTGTGCAGCATC
GCCTGTTATTCCGGCCAGCTCCACCAGGATGCCTGCCAGCTTTCTATCCTGCAGATACAGGTCATTGGGC
CATTTGACTCGCACCTTGTCTGCTCCCAGCTTTCGCAGCGCTTCTGCCATGACAATTCCGATGACCGGGC
CCAGGCCGATTGCTGCTGGTCCCCGCTTCAGGCGCCAAAACATACTCAGGTACAGGTTAGCTCCAAAAGG
AGAGAACCATTTCCTCCCTCTGCTTCCTCTCCCTGCCTGCTGATATTCTGCAATGCAAGCATCCCCACTC
TTCAGCTCGCCGATTCGATCCAGCAGGTACTGATTGGTGGAGTCGACCACAGGCAGGACTGCCACGCTCC
CGCCGTCCAGCTGTCCCAGAATCTGTTTAGCGTTCAGCAGCGGGATAGGCTCGGGCAGAGAGTAGCCCTT
TCCGGGCACGGTGAACACGTCCACGCCCCAGTCGCGCAGAGTCTGAATGTGCTTGTTGATAGCGGCCCTG
GACATGCCCAGGGTTTCTCCCAGCTGTTCGCCACTATGGAACTCGCCATTAGCCAGGAGAGCGATCAGCT
TCAGAGGCACAGTATTGTCTTTCATACTAGTATCTTCACGGACGGTCTTCTTCAGCTTTTTGGTAAGCAT
AAGAATCCCAGCGAGACCTAAACCTAGAAGAACCCAGAGATTCGCAGCTTGAGACGCCATAAGCTTTCTA
GAGTCGATTTGGTGTATCGAGATTGGTTATGAAATTCAGATGCTAGTGTAATGTATTGGTAATTTGGGAA
GATATAATAGGAAGCAAGGCTATTTATCCATTTCTGAAAAGGCGAAATGGCGTCACCGCGAGCGTCACGC
GCATTCCGTTCTTGCTGTAAAGCGTTGTTTGGTACACTTTTGACTAGCGAGGCTTGGCGTGTCAGCGTAT
CTATTCAAAAGTCGTTAATGGCTGCGGATCAAGAAAAAGTTGGAATAGAAACAGAATACCCGCGAAATTC
AGGCCCGGTTGCCATGTCCTACACGCCGAAATAAACGACCAAATTAGTAGAAAAATAAAAACTGACTCGG
ATACTTACGTCACGTCTTGCGCACTGATTTGAAAAATCTCCCTCGATCGAGAAAGAGATCAATGTTGAGC
TGCTTCAAAAGCAATGGGATTGACCAGCTCGCGGATCCTACAGGCCAAATTCGCTCTTAGCCGTACAATA
TTACTCACCGGTGCGATGCCCCCCATCGTAGGTGAAGGTGGAAATTAATGATCCATCTTGAGACCACAGG
CCCACAACAGCTACCAGTTTCCTCAAGGGTCCACCAAAAACGTAAGCGCTTACGTACATGGTCGATAAGA
AAAGGCAATTTGTAGATGTTAACATCCAACGTCGCTTTCAGGGATCCTACAGGCCAAATTCGCTCTTAGC
CGTACAATATTACTCACCGGTGCGATGCCCCCCATCGTAGGTGAAGGTGGAAATTAATGATCCATCTTGA
GACCACAGGCCCACAACAGCTACCAGTTTCCTCAAGGGTCCACCAAAAACGTAAGCGCTTACGTACATGG
TCGATAAGAAAAGGCAATTTGTAGATGTTAACATCCAACGTCGCTTTCAGGGATCCGCGAGCTTATCGAT
ACCGTGGCACTGGCCGTCGTTTTACAACGTCGTGACTGGGAAAACCCTGGCGTTACCCAACTTAATCGCC
TTGCAGCACATCCCCCTTTCGCCAGCTGGCGTAATAGCGAAGAGGCCCGCACCGATCGCCCTTCCCAACA
GTTGCGCAGCCTGAATGGCGAATGCTAGAGCAGCTTGAGCTTGGATCAGATTGTCGTTTCCCGCCTTCAG
TTTAAACTATCAGTGTTTGACAGGATATATTGGCGGGTAAACCTAAGAGAAAAGAGCGTTTATTAGAATA
ATCGGATATTTAAAAGGGCGTGAAAAGGTTTATCCGTTCGTCCATTTGTATGTGCATGCCAACCACAGGG
TTCCCCTCGGGATCAAAGTACTTTGATCCAACCCCTCCGCTGCTATAGTGCAGTCGGCTTCTGACGTTCA
GTGCAGCCGTCTTCTGAAAACGACATGTCGCACAAGTCCTAAGTTACGCGACAGGCTGCCGCCCTGCCCT
TTTCCTGGCGTTTTCTTGTCGCGTGTTTTAGTCGCATAAAGTAGAATACTTGCGACTAGAACCGGAGACA
TTACGCCATGAACAAGAGCGCCGCCGCTGGCCTGCTGGGCTATGCCCGCGTCAGCACCGACGACCAGGAC
TTGACCAACCAACGGGCCGAACTGCACGCGGCCGGCTGCACCAAGCTGTTTTCCGAGAAGATCACCGGCA
CCAGGCGCGACCGCCCGGAGCTGGCCAGGATGCTTGACCACCTACGCCCTGGCGACGTTGTGACAGTGAC
CAGGCTAGACCGCCTGGCCCGCAGCACCCGCGACCTACTGGACATTGCCGAGCGCATCCAGGAGGCCGGC
GCGGGCCTGCGTAGCCTGGCAGAGCCGTGGGCCGACACCACCACGCCGGCCGGCCGCATGGTGTTGACCG
TGTTCGCCGGCATTGCCGAGTTCGAGCGTTCCCTAATCATCGACCGCACCCGGAGCGGGCGCGAGGCCGC
CAAGGCCCGAGGCGTGAAGTTTGGCCCCCGCCCTACCCTCACCCCGGCACAGATCGCGCACGCCCGCGAG
CTGATCGACCAGGAAGGCCGCACCGTGAAAGAGGCGGCTGCACTGCTTGGCGTGCATCGCTCGACCCTGT
ACCGCGCACTTGAGCGCAGCGAGGAAGTGACGCCCACCGAGGCCAGGCGGCGCGGTGCCTTCCGTGAGGA
CGCATTGACCGAGGCCGACGCCCTGGCGGCCGCCGAGAATGAACGCCAAGAGGAACAAGCATGAAACCGC
ACCAGGACGGCCAGGACGAACCGTTTTTCATTACCGAAGAGATCGAGGCGGAGATGATCGCGGCCGGGTA
CGTGTTCGAGCCGCCCGCGCACGTCTCAACCGTGCGGCTGCATGAAATCCTGGCCGGTTTGTCTGATGCC
AAGCTGGCGGCCTGGCCGGCCAGCTTGGCCGCTGAAGAAACCGAGCGCCGCCGTCTAAAAAGGTGATGTG
TATTTGAGTAAAACAGCTTGCGTCATGCGGTCGCTGCGTATATGATGCGATGAGTAAATAAACAAATACG
CAAGGGGAACGCATGAAGGTTATCGCTGTACTTAACCAGAAAGGCGGGTCAGGCAAGACGACCATCGCAA
CCCATCTAGCCCGCGCCCTGCAACTCGCCGGGGCCGATGTTCTGTTAGTCGATTCCGATCCCCAGGGCAG
TGCCCGCGATTGGGCGGCCGTGCGGGAAGATCAACCGCTAACCGTTGTCGGCATCGACCGCCCGACGATT
GACCGCGACGTGAAGGCCATCGGCCGGCGCGACTTCGTAGTGATCGACGGAGCGCCCCAGGCGGCGGACT
TGGCTGTGTCCGCGATCAAGGCAGCCGACTTCGTGCTGATTCCGGTGCAGCCAAGCCCTTACGACATATG
GGCCACCGCCGACCTGGTGGAGCTGGTTAAGCAGCGCATTGAGGTCACGGATGGAAGGCTACAAGCGGCC
TTTGTCGTGTCGCGGGCGATCAAAGGCACGCGCATCGGCGGTGAGGTTGCCGAGGCGCTGGCCGGGTACG
AGCTGCCCATTCTTGAGTCCCGTATCACGCAGCGCGTGAGCTACCCAGGCACTGCCGCCGCCGGCACAAC
CGTTCTTGAATCAGAACCCGAGGGCGACGCTGCCCGCGAGGTCCAGGCGCTGGCCGCTGAAATTAAATCA
AAACTCATTTGAGTTAATGAGGTAAAGAGAAAATGAGCAAAAGCACAAACACGCTAAGTGCCGGCCGTCC
GAGCGCACGCAGCAGCAAGGCTGCAACGTTGGCCAGCCTGGCAGACACGCCAGCCATGAAGCGGGTCAAC
TTTCAGTTGCCGGCGGAGGATCACACCAAGCTGAAGATGTACGCGGTACGCCAAGGCAAGACCATTACCG
AGCTGCTATCTGAATACATCGCGCAGCTACCAGAGTAAATGAGCAAATGAATAAATGAGTAGATGAATTT
TAGCGGCTAAAGGAGGCGGCATGGAAAATCAAGAACAACCAGGCACCGACGCCGTGGAATGCCCCATGTG
TGGAGGAACGGGCGGTTGGCCAGGCGTAAGCGGCTGGGTTGCCTGCCGGCCCTGCAATGGCACTGGAACC
CCCAAGCCCGAGGAATCGGCGTGAGCGGTCGCAAACCATCCGGCCCGGTACAAATCGGCGCGGCGCTGGG
TGATGACCTGGTGGAGAAGTTGAAGGCCGCGCAGGCCGCCCAGCGGCAACGCATCGAGGCAGAAGCACGC
CCCGGTGAATCGTGGCAAGCGGCCGCTGATCGAATCCGCAAAGAATCCCGGCAACCGCCGGCAGCCGGTG
CGCCGTCGATTAGGAAGCCGCCCAAGGGCGACGAGCAACCAGATTTTTTCGTTCCGATGCTCTATGACGT
GGGCACCCGCGATAGTCGCAGCATCATGGACGTGGCCGTTTTCCGTCTGTCGAAGCGTGACCGACGAGCT
GGCGAGGTGATCCGCTACGAGCTTCCAGACGGGCACGTAGAGGTTTCCGCAGGGCCGGCCGGCATGGCCA
GTGTGTGGGATTACGACCTGGTACTGATGGCGGTTTCCCATCTAACCGAATCCATGAACCGATACCGGGA
AGGGAAGGGAGACAAGCCCGGCCGCGTGTTCCGTCCACACGTTGCGGACGTACTCAAGTTCTGCCGGCGA
GCCGATGGCGGAAAGCAGAAAGACGACCTGGTAGAAACCTGCATTCGGTTAAACACCACGCACGTTGCCA
TGCAGCGTACGAAGAAGGCCAAGAACGGCCGCCTGGTGACGGTATCCGAGGGTGAAGCCTTGATTAGCCG
CTACAAGATCGTAAAGAGCGAAACCGGGCGGCCGGAGTACATCGAGATCGAGCTAGCTGATTGGATGTAC
CGCGAGATCACAGAAGGCAAGAACCCGGACGTGCTGACGGTTCACCCCGATTACTTTTTGATCGATCCCG
GCATCGGCCGTTTTCTCTACCGCCTGGCACGCCGCGCCGCAGGCAAGGCAGAAGCCAGATGGTTGTTCAA
GACGATCTACGAACGCAGTGGCAGCGCCGGAGAGTTCAAGAAGTTCTGTTTCACCGTGCGCAAGCTGATC
GGGTCAAATGACCTGCCGGAGTACGATTTGAAGGAGGAGGCGGGGCAGGCTGGCCCGATCCTAGTCATGC
GCTACCGCAACCTGATCGAGGGCGAAGCATCCGCCGGTTCCTAATGTACGGAGCAGATGCTAGGGCAAAT
TGCCCTAGCAGGGGAAAAAGGTCGAAAAGGTCTCTTTCCTGTGGATAGCACGTACATTGGGAACCCAAAG
CCGTACATTGGGAACCGGAACCCGTACATTGGGAACCCAAAGCCGTACATTGGGAACCGGTCACACATGT
AAGTGACTGATATAAAAGAGAAAAAAGGCGATTTTTCCGCCTAAAACTCTTTAAAACTTATTAAAACTCT
TAAAACCCGCCTGGCCTGTGCATAACTGTCTGGCCAGCGCACAGCCGAAGAGCTGCAAAAAGCGCCTACC
CTTCGGTCGCTGCGCTCCCTACGCCCCGCCGCTTCGCGTCGGCCTATCGCGGCCGCTGGCCGCTCAAAAA
TGGCTGGCCTACGGCCAGGCAATCTACCAGGGCGCGGACAAGCCGCGCCGTCGCCACTCGACCGCCGGCG
CCCACATCAAGGCACCCTGCCTCGCGCGTTTCGGTGATGACGGTGAAAACCTCTGACACATGCAGCTCCC
GGAGACGGTCACAGCTTGTCTGTAAGCGGATGCCGGGAGCAGACAAGCCCGTCAGGGCGCGTCAGCGGGT
GTTGGCGGGTGTCGGGGCGCAGCCATGACCCAGTCACGTAGCGATAGCGGAGTGTATACTGGCTTAACTA
TGCGGCATCAGAGCAGATTGTACTGAGAGTGCACCATATGCGGTGTGAAATACCGCACAGATGCGTAAGG
AGAAAATACCGCATCAGGCGCTCTTCCGCTTCCTCGCTCACTGACTCGCTGCGCTCGGTCGTTCGGCTGC
GGCGAGCGGTATCAGCTCACTCAAAGGCGGTAATACGGTTATCCACAGAATCAGGGGATAACGCAGGAAA
GAACATGTGAGCAAAAGGCCAGCAAAAGGCCAGGAACCGTAAAAAGGCCGCGTTGCTGGCGTTTTTCCAT
AGGCTCCGCCCCCCTGACGAGCATCACAAAAATCGACGCTCAAGTCAGAGGTGGCGAAACCCGACAGGAC
TATAAAGATACCAGGCGTTTCCCCCTGGAAGCTCCCTCGTGCGCTCTCCTGTTCCGACCCTGCCGCTTAC
CGGATACCTGTCCGCCTTTCTCCCTTCGGGAAGCGTGGCGCTTTCTCATAGCTCACGCTGTAGGTATCTC
AGTTCGGTGTAGGTCGTTCGCTCCAAGCTGGGCTGTGTGCACGAACCCCCCGTTCAGCCCGACCGCTGCG
CCTTATCCGGTAACTATCGTCTTGAGTCCAACCCGGTAAGACACGACTTATCGCCACTGGCAGCAGCCAC
TGGTAACAGGATTAGCAGAGCGAGGTATGTAGGCGGTGCTACAGAGTTCTTGAAGTGGTGGCCTAACTAC
GGCTACACTAGAAGGACAGTATTTGGTATCTGCGCTCTGCTGAAGCCAGTTACCTTCGGAAAAAGAGTTG
GTAGCTCTTGATCCGGCAAACAAACCACCGCTGGTAGCGGTGGTTTTTTTGTTTGCAAGCAGCAGATTAC
GCGCAGAAAAAAAGGATCTCAAGAAGATCCTTTGATCTTTTCTACGGGGTCTGACGCTCAGTGGAACGAA
AACTCACGTTAAGGGATTTTGGTCATGCATTCTAGGTACTAAAACAATTCATCCAGTAAAATATAATATT
TTATTTTCTCCCAATCAGGCTTGATCCCCAGTAAGTCAAAAAATAGCTCGACATACTGTTCTTCCCCGAT
ATCCTCCCTGATCGACCGGACGCAGAAGGCAATGTCATACCACTTGTCCGCCCTGCCGCTTCTCCCAAGA
TCAATAAAGCCACTTACTTTGCCATCTTTCACAAAGATGTTGCTGTCTCCCAGGTCGCCGTGGGAAAAGA
CAAGTTCCTCTTCGGGCTTTTCCGTCTTTAAAAAATCATACAGCTCGCGCGGATCTTTAAATGGAGTGTC
TTCTTCCCAGTTTTCGCAATCCACATCGGCCAGATCGTTATTCAGTAAGTAATCCAATTCGGCTAAGCGG
CTGTCTAAGCTATTCGTATAGGGACAATCCGATATGTCGATGGAGTGAAAGAGCCTGATGCACTCCGCAT
ACAGCTCGATAATCTTTTCAGGGCTTTGTTCATCTTCATACTCTTCCGAGCAAAGGACGCCATCGGCCTC
ACTCATGAGCAGATTGCTCCAGCCATCATGCCGTTCAAAGTGCAGGACCTTTGGAACAGGCAGCTTTCCT
TCCAGCCATAGCATCATGTCCTTTTCCCGTTCCACATCATAGGTGGTCCCTTTATACCGGCTGTCCGTCA
TTTTTAAATATAGGTTTTCATTTTCTCCCACCAGCTTATATACCTTAGCAGGAGACATTCCTTCCGTATC
TTTTACGCAGCGGTATTTTTCGATCAGTTTTTTCAATTCCGGTGATATTCTCATTTTAGCCATTTATTAT
TTCCTTCCTCTTTTCTACAGTATTTAAAGATACCCCAAGAAGCTAATTATAACAAGACGAACTCCAATTC
ACTGTTCCTTGCATTCTAAAACCTTAAATACCAGAAAACAGCTTTTTCAAAGTTGTTTTCAAAGTTGGCG
TATAACATAGTATCGACGGAGCCGATTTTGAAACCGCGGTGATCACAGGCAGCAACGCTCTGTCATCGTT
ACAATCAACATGCTACCCTCCGCGAGATCATCCGTGTTTCAAACCCGGCAGCTTAGTTGCCGTTCTTCCG
AATAGCATCGGTAACATGAGCAAAGTCTGCCGCCTTACAACGGCTCTCCCGCTGACGCCGTCCCGGACTG
ATGGGCTGCCTGTATCGAGTGGTGATTTTGTGCCGAGCTGCCGGTCGGGGAGCTGTTGGCTGGCTGGTGG
CAGGATATATTGTGGTGTAAACAAATTGACGCTTAGACAACTTAATAACACATTGCGGACGTTTTTAATG
TACTGAATTAACGCCGAATTAATTCGGGGGATCTGGATTTTAGTACTGGATTTTGGTTTTAGGAATTAGA
AATTTTATTGATAGAAGTATTTTACAAATACAAATACATACTAAGGGTTTCTTATATGCTCAACACATGA
GCGAAACCCTATAGGAACCCTAATTCCCTTATCTGGGAACTACTCACACATTATTATGGAGAAACTCGAG
CTTGTCGATCGACAGATCCCGGTCGGCATCTACTCTATTTCTTTGCCCTCGGACGAGTGCTGGGGCGTCG
GTTTCCACTATCGGCGAGTACTTCTACACAGCCATCGGTCCAGACGGCCGCGCTTCTGCGGGCGATTTGT
GTACGCCCGACAGTCCCGGCTCCGGATCGGACGATTGCGTCGCATCGACCCTGCGCCCAAGCTGCATCAT
CGAAATTGCCGTCAACCAAGCTCTGATAGAGTTGGTCAAGACCAATGCGGAGCATATACGCCCGGAGTCG
TGGCGATCCTGCAAGCTCCGGATGCCTCCGCTCGAAGTAGCGCGTCTGCTGCTCCATACAAGCCAACCAC
GGCCTCCAGAAGAAGATGTTGGCGACCTCGTATTGGGAATCCCCGAACATCGCCTCGCTCCAGTCAATGA
CCGCTGTTATGCGGCCATTGTCCGTCAGGACATTGTTGGAGCCGAAATCCGCGTGCACGAGGTGCCGGAC
TTCGGGGCAGTCCTCGGCCCAAAGCATCAGCTCATCGAGAGCCTGCGCGACGGACGCACTGACGGTGTCG
TCCATCACAGTTTGCCAGTGATACACATGGGGATCAGCAATCGCGCATATGAAATCACGCCATGTAGTGT
ATTGACCGATTCCTTGCGGTCCGAATGGGCCGAACCCGCTCGTCTGGCTAAGATCGGCCGCAGCGATCGC
ATCCATAGCCTCCGCGACCGGTTGTAGAACAGCGGGCAGTTCGGTTTCAGGCAGGTCTTGCAACGTGACA
CCCTGTGAACGGCGGGAGATGCAATAGGTCAGGCTCTCGCTAAACTCCCCAATGTCAAGCACTTCCGGAA
TCGGGAGCGCGGCCGATGCAAAGTGCCGATAAACATAACGATCTTTGTAGAAACCATCGGCGCAGCTATT
TACCCGCAGGACATATCCACGCCCTCCTACATCGAAGCTGAAAGCACGAGATTCTTCGCCCTCCGAGAGC
TGCATCAGGTCGGAGACGCTGTCGAACTTTTCGATCAGAAACTTCTCGACAGACGTCGCGGTGAGTTCAG
GCTTTTTCATATCTCATTGCCCCCCGGATCTGCGAAAGCTCGAGAGAGATAGATTTGTAGAGAGAGACTG
GTGATTTCAGCGTGTCCTCTCCAAATGAAATGAACTTCCTTATATAGAGGAAGGGTCTTGCGAAGGATAG
TGGGATTGTGCGTCATCCCTTACGTCAGTGGAGATATCACATCAATCCACTTGCTTTGAAGACGTGGTTG
GAACGTCTTCTTTTTCCACGATGCTCCTCGTGGGTGGGGGTCCATCTTTGGGACCACTGTCGGCAGAGGC
ATCTTGAACGATAGCCTTTCCTTTATCGCAATGATGGCATTTGTAGGTGCCACCTTCCTTTTCTACTGTC
CTTTTGATGAAGTGACAGATAGCTGGGCAATGGAATCCGAGGAGGTTTCCCGATATTACCCTTTGTTGAA
AAGTCTCAATAGCCCTTTGGTCTTCTGAGACTGTATCTTTGATATTCTTGGAGTAGACGAGAGTGTCGTG
CTCCACCATGTTGGCAAGCTGCTCTAGCCAATACGCAAACCGCCTCTCCCCGCGCGTTGGCCGATTCATT
AATGCAGCTGGCACGACAGGTTTCCCGACTGGAAAGCGGGCAGTGAGCGCAACGCAATTAATGTGAGTTA
GCTCACTCATTAGGCACCCCAGGCTTTACACTTTATGCTTCCGGCTCGTATGTTGTGTGGAATTGTGAGC
GGATAACAATTTCACACAGGAAACAGCTATGACATGATTACGAATTCCCGATCTAGTAACATAGATGACA
CCGCGCGCGATAATTTATCCTAGTTTGCGCGCTATATTTTGTTTTCTATCGCGTATTAAATGTATAATTG
CGGGACTCTAATCATAAAAACCCATCTCATAAATAACGTCATGCATTACATGTTAATTATTACATGCTTA
ACGTAATTCAACAGAAATTATATGATAATCATCGCAAGACCGGCAACAGGATTCAATCTTAAGAAACTTT
ATTGCCAAATGTTTGAACGATCGGGGAAATTCGAGCTCTCAAGCATAATCAGGCACATCATAAGGGTATC
CGGCGCTGCCAGCGTAG
Features (pLannotate 1.2.2; 25 found; start..end, strand, type, name):
     37..59      -  CDS            3xHA (fragment): three tandem HA epitope tags
     81..797     -  CDS            EGFP: EGFP is a basic (constitutively fluorescent) green fluorescent protein published in 1996, derived from Aequorea victoria. It is reported to be a rapidly-maturing weak dimer with moderate acid sensitivity.
    816..1775    -  CDS            TurboID: mutant of the E. coli biotin ligase BioID engineered for improved catalytic efficiency (Branon et al., 2018)
   1782..1880    -  CDS            OEP64 (fragment): OE64C_ARATH - Also known as TOC64-III. Experimental evidence at protein level: Swiss-Prot protein existence level 1. Chaperone receptor mediating Hsp90-dependent protein targeting to chloroplasts. Bi-functional preprotein receptor acting on both sides of the membrane. Not essential for an efficient import of pre-proteins into plastids. From Arabidopsis thaliana (Mouse-ear cress).
   1895..2275    -  promoter       MAS promoter: mannopine synthase promoter (Velten et al., 1984)
   2808..2962    +  CDS            lacZα (fragment): LacZα fragment of β-galactosidase; lacZ fragment
   3028..3052    +  misc_feature   RB T-DNA repeat: right border repeat from nopaline C58 T-DNA
   3392..3793    +  CDS            Y4CG_SINFN (fragment): Protein inferred from homology: Swiss-Prot protein existence level 3. From Sinorhizobium fredii (strain NBRC 101917 / NGR234).
   4353..4982    +  CDS            pVS1 StaA: stability protein from the Pseudomonas plasmid pVS1 (Heeb et al., 2000)
   5411..6484    +  CDS            pVS1 RepA: replication protein from the Pseudomonas plasmid pVS1 (Heeb et al., 2000)
   6550..6744    +  rep_origin     pVS1 oriV: origin of replication for the Pseudomonas plasmid pVS1 (Heeb et al., 2000)
   6947..6986    +  CDS            rop (fragment): Rop protein, which maintains plasmids at low copy number; rop
   7088..7228    +  misc_feature   bom: basis of mobility region from pBR322
   7414..8002    -  rep_origin     ori: high-copy-number ColE1/pMB1/pBR322/pUC origin of replication
   8089..8883    -  CDS            KanR: aminoglycoside phosphotransferase; aphA-3; confers resistance to kanamycin
   9308..9332    +  misc_feature   LB T-DNA repeat: left border repeat from nopaline C58 T-DNA
   9410..9584    -  polyA_signal   CaMV poly(A) signal: cauliflower mosaic virus polyadenylation signal
   9625..10650   -  CDS            HygR: hygromycin B phosphotransferase confers resistance to hygromycin
  10723..11068   -  promoter       CaMV 35S promoter: strong constitutive promoter from cauliflower mosaic virus
  10725..10771   -  promoter       minimal CaMV 35S promoter: minimal 35S promoter from cauliflower mosaic virus
  11158..11246   +  CDS            lacI (fragment): lac repressor; lacI; The lac repressor binds to the lac operator to inhibit transcription in E. coli. This inhibition can be relieved by adding lactose or isopropyl-β-D-thiogalactopyranoside (IPTG).
  11259..11280   +  protein_bind   CAP binding site: CAP binding activates transcription in the presence of cAMP. E. coli catabolite activator protein
  11295..11325   +  promoter       lac promoter: promoter for the E. coli lac operon
  11329..11351   +  protein_bind   lac operator (fragment): The lac repressor binds to the lac operator to inhibit transcription in E. coli. This inhibition can be relieved by adding lactose or isopropyl-β-D-thiogalactopyranoside (IPTG). lac repressor encoded by lacI
  11390..11642   -  terminator     NOS terminator: nopaline synthase terminator and poly(A) signal
