[The description below was written by a language model from this plasmid's Addgene catalogue record and pLannotate feature annotations shown in this document.]
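Description:
CP1 is a plant expression binary vector built on the s1300-EGFP-3XHA backbone, a pCAMBIA1300-style T-DNA plasmid of about 11.7 kb in the sequenced record. It carries a high-copy ColE1/pUC-type origin with a bom site for propagation in E. coli. The pVS1 oriV, together with the RepA and StaA genes, provides replication and stable maintenance in Agrobacterium. Bacterial selection is by kanamycin (KanR, aphA-3). Nopaline-type left and right border repeats define the transferred region. Within it, a hygromycin phosphotransferase gene, driven by a CaMV 35S promoter and ended by the CaMV poly(A) signal, allows selection of transformed plants. Remnants of the lacZα/lac promoter cloning region are also present.

The payload is a single fusion open reading frame: an Arabidopsis thaliana Toc64 (OEP64/TOC64-III) sequence followed by TurboID, EGFP and a 3xHA tag, terminated by the NOS terminator. The annotation detects only a short fragment of about 100 nt of OEP64 at the N-terminal end, so the construct may use just a targeting or anchoring portion of this chloroplast outer envelope protein rather than the full coding sequence. The record does not say which. The catalogue lists CaMV 35S as the insert promoter, but the feature table places a mannopine synthase (MAS) promoter immediately upstream of the fusion. This discrepancy should be noted.

In this design, the Toc64 portion tethers the promiscuous biotin ligase TurboID to the cytosol-facing side of the chloroplast outer membrane. Nearby proteins are then biotinylated in living Arabidopsis cells and can be recovered for proximity proteome mapping. EGFP allows the localisation of the fusion to be checked, and the HA tag allows its immunodetection.
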