Addgene plasmid #223333: CP1
Purpose: Mapping of cytosol-facing chloroplast outer membrane proximity proteome by proximity-dependent biotinylation in living Arabidopsis cells
Depositing lab: Xiaohong Zhu. Depositing organization: Henan University. Publication: Mapping of cytosol-facing organelle outer membrane proximity proteome by proximity-dependent biotinylation in living Arabidopsis cells. Bao X, Jia H, Zhang X, Tian S, Zhao Y, Li X, Lin P, Ma C, Wang P, Song CP, Zhu X. Plant J. 2024 Apr;118(1):7-23. doi: 10.1111/tpj.16641. Epub 2024 Jan 23. PubMed 38261530.
Backbone
  Vector backbone: s1300-EGFP-3XHA
  Backbone size w/o insert (bp): 9000
  Vector type: Plant Expression
  Selectable markers: Hygromycin
Growth in bacteria
  Bacterial resistance: Kanamycin, 50 μg/mL
  Growth temperature: 37°C
  Growth strain: DH5alpha
  Copy number: High Copy
Gene/Insert
  Gene/Insert name: Toc64-TurboID-EGFP-3HA
  Species: A. thaliana (mustard weed)
  Insert size (bp): 1800
  Promoter: CaMV35S
  Tag / fusion protein: TurboID-EGFP-3HA (C terminal on insert)
  Cloning method: Restriction Enzyme; 5′ cloning site Unknown (unknown if destroyed); 3′ cloning site Unknown (unknown if destroyed)
Terms and licenses: Academic/Nonprofit Terms; Industry Terms: Not Available to Industry
How to cite: CP1 was a gift from Xiaohong Zhu (Addgene plasmid # 223333 ; http://n2t.net/addgene:223333 ; RRID:Addgene_223333)
